>Addgene plasmid #79476 | pDGE6 | depositor full sequence | sequence record 148638 | pDGE6 sequence 4375 bps
TCGCGCGTTTCGGTGATGACGGTGAAAACCTCTGACACATGCAGCTCCCGGAGACGGTCACAGCTTGTCT
GTAAGCGGATGCCGGGAGCAGACAAGCCCGTCAGGGCGCGTCAGCGGGTGTTGGCGGGTGTCGGGGCTGG
CTTAACTATGCGGCATCAGAGCAGATTGTACTGAGAGTGCACCATATGCGGTGTGAAATACCGCACAGAT
GCGTAAGGAGAAAATACCGCATCAGGCGCCATTCGCCATTCAGGCTGCGCAACTGTTGGGAAGGGCGATC
GGTGCGGGCCTCTTCGCTATTACGCCAGCTGGCGAAAGGGGGATGTGCTGCAAGGCGATTAAGTTGGGTA
ACGCCAGGGTTTTCCCAGTCACGACGTTGTAAAACGACGGCCAGTGAATTCGAGCTCGGTACCTCGCGAA
TGCATCTAGATAAGGTCTCTAAGCAAAAAAAAGCACCGACTCGGTGCCACTTTTTCAAGTTGATAACGGA
CTAGCCTTATTTTAACTTGCTATTTCTAGCTCTAAAACAAGTCTTCGACTGGCTGTGTATAAGGGAGCCT
GACATTTATATTCCCCAGAACATCAGGTTAATGGCGTTTTTGATGTCATTTTCGCGGTGGCTGAGATCAG
CCACTTCTTCCCCGATAACGGAAACCGGCACACTGGCCATATCGGTGGTCATCATGCGCCAGCTTTCATC
CCCGATATGCACCACCGGGTAAAGTTCACGGGAGACTTTATCTGACAGCAGACGTGCACTGGCCAGGGGG
ATCACCATCCGTCGCCCGGGCGTGTCAATAATATCACTCTGTACATCCACAAACAGACGATAACGGCTCT
CTCTTTTATAGGTGTAAACCTTAAACTGCATTTCACCAGCCCCTGTTCTCGTCAGCAAAAGAGCCGTTCA
TTTCAATAAACCGGGCGACCTCAGCCATCCCTTCCTGATTTTCCGCTTTCCAGCGTTCGGCACGCAGACG
ACGGGCTTCATTCTGCATGGTTGTGCTTACCAGACCGGAGATATTGACATCATATATGCCTTGAGCAACT
GATAGCTGTCGCTGTCAACTGTCACTGTAATACGCTGCTTCATAGCATACCTCTTTTTGACATACTTCGG
GTATACATATCAGTATATATTCTTATACCGCAAAAATCAGCGCGCAAATACGCATACTGTTATCTGGCTT
TTAGTAAGCCGGATCCACGCGAGCGTTTACGCCCCCCCCTGCCACTCATCGCAGTACTGTTGTAATTCAT
TAAGCATTCTGCCGACATGGAAGCCATCACAGACGGCATGATGAACCTGAATCGCCAGCGGCATCAGCAC
CTTGTCGCCTTGCGTATAATATTTGCCCATGGTGAAAACGGGGGCGAAGAAGTTGTCCATATTGGCCACG
TTTAAATCAAAACTGGTGAAACTCACCCAGGGATTGGCTGAGACGAAAAACATATTCTCAATAAACCCTT
TAGGGAAATAGGCCAGGTTTTCACCGTAACACGCCACATCTTGCGAATATATGTGTAGAAACTGCCGGAA
ATCGTCGTGGTATTCACTCCAGAGCGATGAAAACGTTTCAGTTTGCTCATGGAAAACGGTGTAACAAGGG
TGAACACTATCCCATATCACCAGCTCACCGTCTTTCATTGCCATACGGAATTCCGGATGAGCATTCATCA
GGCGGGCAAGAATGTGAATAAAGGCCGGATAAAACTTGTGCTTATTTTTCTTTACGGTCTTTAAAAAGGC
CGTAATATCCAGCTGAACGGTCTGGTTATAGGTACATTGAGCAACTGACTGAAATGCCTCAAAATGTTCT
TTACGATGCCATTGGGATATATCAACGGTGGTATATCCAGTGATTTTTTTCTCCATTTTAGCTTCCTTAG
CTCCTGAAAATCTCGATAACTCAAAAAATACGCCCGGTAGTGATCTTATTTCATTATGGTGAAAGTTGGA
ACCTCTTACGTGCCGATCAACGTCTCAGAAGACTTCAATCACTACTTCGACTCTAGCTGTATATAAACTC
AGCTTCGTTTTCTTATCTAAGCGATGTGGGACTTTTGAAGATTGTTTTCAACTTAGCAATGAGACCATCG
GATCCCGGGCCCGTCGACTGCAGAGGCCTGCATGCAAGCTTGGCGTAATCATGGTCATAGCTGTTTCCTG
TGTGAAATTGTTATCCGCTCACAATTCCACACAACATACGAGCCGGAAGCATAAAGTGTAAAGCCTGGGG
TGCCTAATGAGTGAGCTAACTCACATTAATTGCGTTGCGCTCACTGCCCGCTTTCCAGTCGGGAAACCTG
TCGTGCCAGCTGCATTAATGAATCGGCCAACGCGCGGGGAGAGGCGGTTTGCGTATTGGGCGCTCTTCCG
CTTCCTCGCTCACTGACTCGCTGCGCTCGGTCGTTCGGCTGCGGCGAGCGGTATCAGCTCACTCAAAGGC
GGTAATACGGTTATCCACAGAATCAGGGGATAACGCAGGAAAGAACATGTGAGCAAAAGGCCAGCAAAAG
GCCAGGAACCGTAAAAAGGCCGCGTTGCTGGCGTTTTTCCATAGGCTCCGCCCCCCTGACGAGCATCACA
AAAATCGACGCTCAAGTCAGAGGTGGCGAAACCCGACAGGACTATAAAGATACCAGGCGTTTCCCCCTGG
AAGCTCCCTCGTGCGCTCTCCTGTTCCGACCCTGCCGCTTACCGGATACCTGTCCGCCTTTCTCCCTTCG
GGAAGCGTGGCGCTTTCTCATAGCTCACGCTGTAGGTATCTCAGTTCGGTGTAGGTCGTTCGCTCCAAGC
TGGGCTGTGTGCACGAACCCCCCGTTCAGCCCGACCGCTGCGCCTTATCCGGTAACTATCGTCTTGAGTC
CAACCCGGTAAGACACGACTTATCGCCACTGGCAGCAGCCACTGGTAACAGGATTAGCAGAGCGAGGTAT
GTAGGCGGTGCTACAGAGTTCTTGAAGTGGTGGCCTAACTACGGCTACACTAGAAGAACAGTATTTGGTA
TCTGCGCTCTGCTGAAGCCAGTTACCTTCGGAAAAAGAGTTGGTAGCTCTTGATCCGGCAAACAAACCAC
CGCTGGTAGCGGTGGTTTTTTTGTTTGCAAGCAGCAGATTACGCGCAGAAAAAAAGGATCTCAAGAAGAT
CCTTTGATCTTTTCTACGGGGTCTGACGCTCAGTGGAACGAAAACTCACGTTAAGGGATTTTGGTCATGA
GATTATCAAAAAGGATCTTCACCTAGATCCTTTTAAATTAAAAATGAAGTTTTAAATCAATCTAAAGTAT
ATATGAGTAAACTTGGTCTGACAGTTACCAATGCTTAATCAGTGAGGCACCTATCTCAGCGATCTGTCTA
TTTCGTTCATCCATAGTTGCCTGACTCCCCGTCGTGTAGATAACTACGATACGGGAGGGCTTACCATCTG
GCCCCAGTGCTGCAATGATACCGCGAGAACCACGCTCACCGGCTCCAGATTTATCAGCAATAAACCAGCC
AGCCGGAAGGGCCGAGCGCAGAAGTGGTCCTGCAACTTTATCCGCCTCCATCCAGTCTATTAATTGTTGC
CGGGAAGCTAGAGTAAGTAGTTCGCCAGTTAATAGTTTGCGCAACGTTGTTGCCATTGCTACAGGCATCG
TGGTGTCACGCTCGTCGTTTGGTATGGCTTCATTCAGCTCCGGTTCCCAACGATCAAGGCGAGTTACATG
ATCCCCCATGTTGTGCAAAAAAGCGGTTAGCTCCTTCGGTCCTCCGATCGTTGTCAGAAGTAAGTTGGCC
GCAGTGTTATCACTCATGGTTATGGCAGCACTGCATAATTCTCTTACTGTCATGCCATCCGTAAGATGCT
TTTCTGTGACTGGTGAGTACTCAACCAAGTCATTCTGAGAATAGTGTATGCGGCGACCGAGTTGCTCTTG
CCCGGCGTCAATACGGGATAATACCGCGCCACATAGCAGAACTTTAAAAGTGCTCATCATTGGAAAACGT
TCTTCGGGGCGAAAACTCTCAAGGATCTTACCGCTGTTGAGATCCAGTTCGATGTAACCCACTCGTGCAC
CCAACTGATCTTCAGCATCTTTTACTTTCACCAGCGTTTCTGGGTGAGCAAAAACAGGAAGGCAAAATGC
CGCAAAAAAGGGAATAAGGGCGACACGGAAATGTTGAATACTCATACTCTTCCTTTTTCAATATTATTGA
AGCATTTATCAGGGTTATTGTCTCATGAGCGGATACATATTTGAATGTATTTAGAAAAATAAACAAATAG
GGGTTCCGCGCACATTTCCCCGAAAAGTGCCACCTGACGTCTAAGAAACCATTATTATCATGACATTAAC
CTATAAAAATAGGCGTATCACGAGGCCCTTTCGTC
Features (pLannotate 1.2.2; 16 found; start..end, strand, type, name):
    137..236     +  misc_feature   bom (fragment): basis of mobility region from pBR322
    242..399     -  CDS            lacZα (fragment): LacZα fragment of β-galactosidase; lacZ fragment
    453..528     -  misc_RNA       gRNA scaffold: guide RNA scaffold for the Streptococcus pyogenes CRISPR/Cas9 system
    569..871     -  CDS            ccdB: CCDB_ECOLI - Also known as G, letB, letD. Experimental evidence at protein level: Swiss-Prot protein existence level 1. Toxic component of a type II toxin-antitoxin (TA) system, functioning in plasmid maintainence. Responsible for the post- segregational killing (PSK) of plasmid-free cells, also referred to as a plasmid addiction system. Half-life of over 2 hours. Cell killing by CcdB is accompanied by filamentation, defects in chromosome and plasmid segregation, defects in cell division, formation of anucleate cells, decreased DNA synthesis and plasmid loss. Interferes with the activity of DN
    876..1034    -  CDS            ccdA (fragment): CCDA_ECO57 - Also known as H, letA. Experimental evidence at protein level: Swiss-Prot protein existence level 1. Antitoxin component of a type II toxin-antitoxin (TA) system which inhibits the post-segregational killing (PSK) of plasmid-free cells, also referred to as a plasmid addiction system. Binds to and blocks the activity of CcdB; will also remove bound CcdB protein from the CcdB-GyrA complex by forming a CcdA-CcdB complex, a process termed rejuvenation. Functions as a transcriptional corepressor for the ccdAB operon, repression also requires CcdB (By similarity). From Escherichia coli
   1220..1876    -  CDS            cat: CAT_ECOLX - Experimental evidence at protein level: Swiss-Prot protein existence level 1. This enzyme is an effector of chloramphenicol resistance in bacteria. From Escherichia coli. This protein is used as a marker in many commonly used cloning vectors, such as pACYC184.
   1877..1979    -  promoter       cat promoter: promoter of the E. coli cat gene encoding chloramphenicol acetyltransferase
   2052..2068    -  promoter       AtU6 promoter (fragment): consensus promoter from the three Arabidopsis U6 snRNA genes (Waibel and Filipowicz, 1990; Nekrasov et al., 2013)
   2178..2194    -  protein_bind   lac operator: The lac repressor binds to the lac operator to inhibit transcription in E. coli. This inhibition can be relieved by adding lactose or isopropyl-β-D-thiogalactopyranoside (IPTG). lac repressor encoded by lacI
   2202..2232    -  promoter       lac promoter: promoter for the E. coli lac operon
   2247..2268    -  protein_bind   CAP binding site: CAP binding activates transcription in the presence of cAMP. E. coli catabolite activator protein
   2281..2373    -  CDS            lacI (fragment): lac repressor; lacI; The lac repressor binds to the lac operator to inhibit transcription in E. coli. This inhibition can be relieved by adding lactose or isopropyl-β-D-thiogalactopyranoside (IPTG).
   2556..3144    -  rep_origin     ori: high-copy-number ColE1/pMB1/pBR322/pUC origin of replication
   3315..4175    -  CDS            AmpR: β-lactamase; bla; confers resistance to ampicillin, carbenicillin, and related antibiotics
   4176..4280    -  promoter       AmpR promoter: bla
   4375..35      +  CDS            rop (fragment) (across the origin): Rop protein, which maintains plasmids at low copy number; rop
