[The description below was written by a language model from this plasmid's Addgene catalogue record and pLannotate feature annotations shown in this document.]
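Description:
pDGE6 is an empty sgRNA shuttle vector, designated module 1E, from a modular genome-editing toolkit developed for making chromosomal deletions in dicotyledonous plants. It is built on a pUC57 backbone of 4,375 bp in which the BsaI site within the β-lactamase gene has been removed; the record notes that a BsaI site in the insert was also eliminated. This is consistent with use in BsaI-based (Golden Gate-type) assembly, although the record does not spell out the cloning scheme. The plasmid replicates in E. coli at high copy from the ColE1/pUC origin and carries AmpR under its own promoter. Remnants of the lacZα region (lac promoter, operator, CAP site and small lacI, bom and rop fragments) flank the insert as backbone residue.

The roughly 1.5 kb insert, pAtU6-ccdB-sgRNA, places an Arabidopsis U6 snRNA promoter (a Pol III promoter, of which the annotation detects only a short consensus fragment) upstream of a placeholder cassette and the Streptococcus pyogenes Cas9 guide RNA scaffold. The placeholder comprises the cat promoter and chloramphenicol acetyltransferase gene, a ccdA fragment and the ccdB toxin gene. Because CcdB poisons DNA gyrase, the empty vector must be maintained in a ccdB-tolerant strain, with chloramphenicol and ampicillin selecting for it. No guide sequence is present. In such designs, a target-specific spacer replaces the ccdB/cat cassette, which counter-selects unmodified plasmid in standard strains and yields a complete AtU6-driven sgRNA transcription unit. As a shuttle module, the loaded unit is presumably then transferred, alone or with other modules, into a plant transformation vector for multiplexed editing. The position implied by "1E" is not explained in the record.
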