Addgene plasmid #79476: pDGE6
Purpose: sgRNA shuttle vector; module 1E
Depositing lab: Johannes Stuttmann. Publication: Generation of chromosomal deletions in dicotyledonous plants employing a user-friendly genome editing toolkit. Ordon J, Gantner J, Kemna J, Schwalgun L, Reschke M, Streubel J, Boch J, Stuttmann J. Plant J. 2016 Aug 31. doi: 10.1111/tpj.13319. PubMed 27579989.
Backbone
  Vector backbone: pUC57
  Modifications to backbone: BsaI site (in bla) eliminated
  Vector type: CRISPR, Synthetic Biology
Growth in bacteria
  Bacterial resistance: Chloramphenicol and Ampicillin, 25 & 100 μg/mL
  Growth temperature: 37°C
  Growth strain: ccdB Survival
  Copy number: High Copy
Gene/Insert
  Gene/Insert name: pAtU6-ccdB-sgRNA
  gRNA/shRNA sequence: none, empty sgRNA shuttle vector
  Insert size (bp): 1498
  Mutation: BsaI site eliminated
  Entrez Gene: ccdB(letD) (a.k.a. D616_p97105, Fpla045)
Terms and licenses: Academic/Nonprofit Terms; Industry Terms: Not Available to Industry
How to cite: pDGE6 was a gift from Johannes Stuttmann (Addgene plasmid # 79476 ; http://n2t.net/addgene:79476 ; RRID:Addgene_79476)
