>Addgene plasmid #79476 | pDGE6 | addgene partial sequence | sequence record 153862 | CAT-R 5'-GCAACTGACTGAAATGCCTC-3'
CATTGGGATATATCAACGGTGGTATATCCAGTGATTTTTTTCTCCATTTTAGCTTCCTTAGCTCCTGAAA
ATCTCGATAACTCAAAAAATACGCCCGGTAGTGATCTTATTTCATTATGGTGAAAGTTGGAACCTCTTAC
GTGCCGATCAACGTCTCAGAAGACTTCAATCACTACTTCGACTCTAGCTGTATATAAACTCAGCTTCGTT
TTCTTATCTAAGCGATGTGGGACTTTTGAAGATTGTTTTCAACTTAGCAATGAGACCATCGGATCCCGGG
CCCGTCGACTGCAGAGGCCTGCATGCAAGCTTGGCGTAATCATGGTCATAGCTGTTTCCTGTGTGAAATT
GTTATCCGCTCACAATTCCACACAACATACGAGCCGGAAGCATAAAGTGTAAAGCCTGGGGTGCCTAATG
AGTGAGCTAACTCACATTAATTGCGTTGCGCTCACTGCCCGCTTTCCAGTCGGGAAACCTGTCGTGCCAG
CTGCATTAATGAATCGGCCAACGCGCGGGGAGAGGCGGTTTGCGTATTGGGCGCTCTTCCGCTTCCTCGC
TCACTGACTCGCTGCGCTCGGTCGTTCGGCTGCGGCGAGCGGTATCAGCTCACTCAAAGGCGGTAATACG
GTTATCCACAGAATCAGGGGATAACGCAGGAAAGAACATGTGAGCAAAAGGCCAGCAAAAGGCCAGGAAC
CGTAAAAAGGCCGCGTTGCTGGCGTTTTTCCATAGGCTCCGCCCCCCTGACGAGCATCACAAAAATCGAC
GCTCAAGTCAGAGGTGGCGAAACCCGACAGGACTATAAAGATACCAGGCGTTTCCCCCTGGAAGCTCCCT
CGTGCGCTCTCCTGTTCCGACCCTGCCGCTTACCGGATACCTGTCCGCCTTTCTCCCTTCGGGAAGCGTG
GCGCTTTCTCATAGCTCACGCTGTAGGTATCTCAGTTCGGTGTAGGTCGTTCGCTCCAAGCTGGGCTGTG
TGCACGAACCCCC
