>Addgene plasmid #79476 | pDGE6 | addgene partial sequence | sequence record 153863 | ccdB-Fwd 5'-GCATGATGACCACCGATATG-3'
TTCCGTTATCGGGGAAGAAGTGGCTGATCTCAGCCACCGCGAAAATGACATCAAAAACGCCATTAACCTG
ATGTTCTGGGGAATATAAATGTCAGGCTCCCTTATACACAGCCAGTCGAAGACTTGTTTTAGAGCTAGAA
ATAGCAAGTTAAAATAAGGCTAGTCCGTTATCAACTTGAAAAAGTGGCACCGAGTCGGTGCTTTTTTTTG
CTTAGAGACCTTATCTAGATGCATTCGCGAGGTACCGAGCTCGAATTCACTGGCCGTCGTTTTACAACGT
CGTGACTGGGAAAACCCTGGCGTTACCCAACTTAATCGCCTTGCAGCACATCCCCCTTTCGCCAGCTGGC
GTAATAGCGAAGAGGCCCGCACCGATCGCCCTTCCCAACAGTTGCGCAGCCTGAATGGCGAATGGCGCCT
GATGCGGTATTTTCTCCTTACGCATCTGTGCGGTATTTCACACCGCATATGGTGCACTCTCAGTACAATC
TGCTCTGATGCCGCATAGTTAAGCCAGCCCCGACACCCGCCAACACCCGCTGACGCGCCCTGACGGGCTT
GTCTGCTCCCGGCATCCGCTTACAGACAAGCTGTGACCGTCTCCGGGAGCTGCATGTGTCAGAGGTTTTC
ACCGTCATCACCGAAACGCGCGAGACGAAAGGGCCTCGTGATACGCCTATTTTTATAGGTTAATGTCATG
ATAATAATGGTTTCTTAGACGTCAGGTGGCACTTTTCGGGGAAATGTGCGCGGAACCCCTATTTGTTTAT
TTTTCTAAATACATTCAAATATGTATCCGCTCATGAGACAATAACCCTGATAAATGCTTCAATAATATTG
AAAAAGGAAGAGTATGAGTATTCAACATTTCCGTGTCGCCCTTATTCCCTTTTTTGCGGCATTTTGCCTT
CCTGTTTTTGCTCACCCAGAAACGCTGGTGAAAGTAAAAGATGCTGAAGATCAGTTGGGTGCACGAGTGG
GTTACATCGAACTGGATCTCAACAGCGGTAAGATCCTTGAGAGTTTTCGCCCCGA
